>Addgene plasmid #167406 | pMSR:MSMEG_5252:Dendra | depositor partial sequence | sequence record 325234 | partial
ATGCCGCGGCCCAGCGAGCCGAGCCCCTATGTGGAGTTCGACCGAAGTCAATGGCGTTCCCTGCGCATGT
CGACGCCGCTCAAGCTGTCCGAAGACGAACTCGTACGCCTGCGCGGTATGGGCGAGAAACTCGACCTGCT
GGAGGTCGAGGAGGTATACCTGCCGCTCGCCCGGTTGATCCACCTACAGGTGGCGGCGCGGCAGCGGTTG
TTCGCCACCACCGCCGAGTTCCTCGGCGAGCCCCAGCAGAACCCGGATCGCCCGGTGCCCTTCATCATCG
GCGTCGCGGGCAGCGTCGCGGTCGGCAAGTCGACCACGGCGCGCGTGCTGCAGGCGCTGCTGGCGCGCTG
GGAACACCACCCCCGCGTGGATCTGGTCACCACCGACGGGTTCCTCTACCCCAATGCCGAACTCGCGCGG
CGCAACCTCATGCACCGCAAGGGTTTCCCGGAGAGCTACAACCGCAGGGCGCTCATGCGCTTCGTCACCG
CGGTCAAGTCCGGCGCCGACGAGGCCGCCGCGCCGGTGTACTCACACCTGCTCTACGACATCGTGCCCGG
CGAGTACCAGATCGTGCGTCACCCCGACATCCTGATCCTCGAAGGGCTCAACGTCCTGCAGACCGGGCCG
GCGCTCATGGTCAGCGACCTGTTCGACTTCTCGGTGTACGTCGACGCGCGCATCGAGGACATCGAACAGT
GGTACATCTCACGGTTCCTCACCATGCGGTCGACGGCGTTCGCCGATCCGGCATCGCACTTCCACAGCTA
TTCGACGCTGACCGACGAGCAGGCCGTGTTCGCCGCGCGCGACATCTGGCATTCGATCAACCGGCCCAAC
CTGATCGAGAACATCCTGCCGACCCGGCCCCGCGCGACGCTCGTGCTGCGCAAGGACGCCGACCACTCGA
TCAACCGGCTGCGACTGCGGAAGCTC
