[The description below was written by a language model from this plasmid's Addgene catalogue record.]
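Description:
pMSR:MSMEG_5252:Dendra is a bacterial expression plasmid built on the pMSR:Dendra backbone, an integrating mycobacterial expression vector that targets the L5 attachment site, so that in mycobacteria the construct is maintained by insertion into the chromosome at the mycobacteriophage L5 integration locus rather than as an episome. The record also notes that the backbone supports T7-driven expression in E. coli. It is propagated in E. coli as a high-copy plasmid under apramycin selection; the specific origin of replication and the integrase components are not listed in the record, and no feature table is provided.

The insert is the Mycobacterium smegmatis open reading frame MSMEG_5252, derived from the M. smegmatis genome reference sequence and introduced by ligation-independent cloning; the 5' AseI junction was destroyed and the 3' HindIII site was retained. The function of the encoded protein is not stated in the record. Expression is driven by the pmycTetO promoter, a mycobacterial promoter carrying tet operator sequence, which in general allows tetracycline-responsive control when a Tet repressor is present in the host. The gene is fused at its C terminus, through a glycine-alanine linker, to Dendra2, a green-to-red photoconvertible fluorescent protein, followed by a single FLAG epitope tag.

The stated purpose is a C-terminal fluorescent fusion. The plasmid belongs to a mycobacterial systems resource collection, and this design lends itself to visualising the tagged protein in live mycobacteria, with the FLAG tag providing an option for antibody-based detection or purification.
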