Addgene plasmid #167406: pMSR:MSMEG_5252:Dendra
Purpose: C-term fluorescent fusion
Depositing lab: Keith Derbyshire & Joseph Wade. Depositing organization: Wadsworth Center, New York State Department of Health. Publication: A Mycobacterial Systems Resource for the Research Community. Judd JA, Canestrari J, Clark R, Joseph A, Lapierre P, Lasek-Nesselquist E, Mir M, Palumbo M, Smith C, Stone M, Upadhyay A, Wirth SE, Dedrick RM, Meier CG, Russell DA, Dills A, Dove E, Kester J, Wolf ID, Zhu J, Rubin ER, Fortune S, Hatfull GF, Gray TA, Wade JT, Derbyshire KM. mBio. 2021 Mar 2;12(2). pii: mBio.02401-20. doi: 10.1128/mBio.02401-20. PubMed 33653882.
Backbone
  Vector backbone: pMSR:Dendra
  Vector type: Bacterial Expression ; Integrating Mycobacterial Expression Vector attL5. T7 expression in E. coli
Growth in bacteria
  Bacterial resistance: Apramycin, 25 μg/mL
  Growth temperature: 37°C
  Growth strain: DH5alpha
  Copy number: High Copy
Gene/Insert
  Gene/Insert name: MSMEG_5252
  Species: M. smegmatis
  Promoter: pmycTetO
  Tag / fusion protein: Gly-Ala Linker/Dendra2/1x Flag Tag (C terminal on insert)
  Cloning method: Ligation Independent Cloning
  Sequencing primers: 5′ TGATAGAGTTTGTCCTCCCTATCAG; 3′ TCCATATGCACCTTGACACG
Resource information
  A portion of this plasmid was derived from a plasmid made by: CP000480.1
Terms and licenses: Academic/Nonprofit Terms; Industry Terms: Not Available to Industry
Depositor comments: 5' cloning site: AseI (destroyed), 3' cloning site: HindIII (not destroyed)
How to cite: pMSR:MSMEG_5252:Dendra was a gift from Keith Derbyshire & Joseph Wade (Addgene plasmid # 167406 ; http://n2t.net/addgene:167406 ; RRID:Addgene_167406)
